Addgene plasmid #19619: pGC188
Depositing lab: Jane Hubbard. Depositing organization: NYU Grossman School of Medicine. Publication: A "FLP-Out" system for controlled gene expression in Caenorhabditis elegans. Voutev R, Hubbard EJ. Genetics. 2008 Sep;180(1):103-19. doi: 10.1534/genetics.108.090274. PubMed 18723890.
Backbone
  Vector backbone: pDONR P2R-P3
  Vector type: P4-P3 Donor vector
Growth in bacteria
  Bacterial resistance: Chloramphenicol and Kanamycin, 25 & 50 μg/mL
  Growth temperature: 37°C
  Growth strain: DB3.1
  Growth instructions: DB3.1
  Copy number: High Copy
Gene/Insert
  Gene/Insert name: Gateway(attP4-attP3)
  Cloning method: Gateway Cloning
  Sequencing primers: 5′ M13F; 3′ M13R
Terms and licenses: Academic/Nonprofit Terms; Industry Terms: Not Available to Industry
How to cite: pGC188 was a gift from Jane Hubbard (Addgene plasmid # 19619 ; http://n2t.net/addgene:19619 ; RRID:Addgene_19619)
