[The description below was written by a language model from this plasmid's Addgene catalogue record and pLannotate feature annotations shown in this document.]
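Description:
pGC188 is a Gateway donor vector built on the pDONR P2R-P3 backbone and modified so that its recombination cassette is flanked by attP4 and attP3 sites rather than the parental pair. It is an empty cloning tool with no gene of interest: the recorded "insert" is the attP4–attP3 Gateway cassette itself. The 4,771 nt plasmid replicates in E. coli from a high-copy ColE1/pUC-type origin and carries a kanamycin resistance gene (aph(3')-Ia) on the backbone.

Between the two attP sites lies the standard Gateway counter-selection cassette: a chloramphenicol acetyltransferase gene under its own cat promoter, followed by a ccdA fragment and the intact ccdB toxin gene. Because CcdB poisons DNA gyrase in ordinary E. coli strains, the unrecombined vector is maintained in the ccdB-tolerant strain DB3.1 under combined chloramphenicol and kanamycin selection. In a BP reaction, a PCR product or fragment flanked by the matching attB4 and attB3 sites replaces the CmR–ccdB cassette. This yields a kanamycin-resistant entry clone that can be recovered in ccdB-sensitive cells, where unreacted donor is eliminated. rrnB T1 and T2 terminators upstream of attP4 insulate the cloning region from read-through transcription. A T7 promoter sits beyond attP3, and M13 forward and reverse primer sites allow sequencing across the cassette. The short lacI, lacZα and dpnD fragments annotated are likely backbone remnants or similarity hits rather than functional genes.

The associated publication describes a "FLP-Out" system for controlled gene expression in Caenorhabditis elegans, so the vector presumably served to build multi-part Gateway constructs for that system. The record does not specify which fragments were cloned into it.
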