Features (pLannotate 1.2.2; 14 found; start..end, strand, type, name):
    121..213     +  CDS            lacI (fragment): lac repressor; lacI; The lac repressor binds to the lac operator to inhibit transcription in E. coli. This inhibition can be relieved by adding lactose or isopropyl-β-D-thiogalactopyranoside (IPTG).
    268..295     -  terminator     rrnB T2 terminator: transcription terminator T2 from the E. coli rrnB gene
    427..470     +  terminator     rrnB T1 terminator: Escherichia coli rrnB; transcription terminator T1 from the E. coli rrnB gene
    517..553     -  CDS            lacZα (fragment): LacZα fragment of β-galactosidase; lacZ fragment
    593..824     +  protein_bind   attP4: mutant version of attP; recombination site for the Gateway® BP reaction BP Clonase™
    978..1080    +  promoter       cat promoter: promoter of the E. coli cat gene encoding chloramphenicol acetyltransferase
   1081..1740    +  CDS            CmR: chloramphenicol acetyltransferase; cat; confers resistance to chloramphenicol
   1919..2077    +  CDS            ccdA (fragment): CCDA_ECO57 - Also known as H, letA. Experimental evidence at protein level: Swiss-Prot protein existence level 1. Antitoxin component of a type II toxin-antitoxin (TA) system which inhibits the post-segregational killing (PSK) of plasmid-free cells, also referred to as a plasmid addiction system. Binds to and blocks the activity of CcdB; will also remove bound CcdB protein from the CcdB-GyrA complex by forming a CcdA-CcdB complex, a process termed rejuvenation. Functions as a transcriptional corepressor for the ccdAB operon, repression also requires CcdB (By similarity). From Escherichia coli
   2082..2384    +  CDS            ccdB: CCDB_ECOLI - Also known as G, letB, letD. Experimental evidence at protein level: Swiss-Prot protein existence level 1. Toxic component of a type II toxin-antitoxin (TA) system, functioning in plasmid maintainence. Responsible for the post- segregational killing (PSK) of plasmid-free cells, also referred to as a plasmid addiction system. Half-life of over 2 hours. Cell killing by CcdB is accompanied by filamentation, defects in chromosome and plasmid segregation, defects in cell division, formation of anucleate cells, decreased DNA synthesis and plasmid loss. Interferes with the activity of DN
   2428..2580    +  CDS            dpnD (fragment): DPND_STRPN - Protein predicted: Swiss-Prot protein existence level 4. From Streptococcus pneumoniae serotype 4 (strain ATCC BAA-334 / TIGR4).
   2744..2975    -  protein_bind   attP3: mutant version of attP; recombination site for the Gateway® BP reaction BP Clonase™
   3013..3031    -  promoter       T7 promoter: promoter for bacteriophage T7 RNA polymerase
   3165..3974    +  CDS            KanR: aminoglycoside phosphotransferase; aph(3')-Ia; confers resistance to kanamycin in bacteria or G418 (Geneticin®) in eukaryotes
   4121..4709    +  rep_origin     ori: high-copy-number ColE1/pMB1/pBR322/pUC origin of replication
>Addgene plasmid #19619 | pGC188 | depositor full sequence | sequence record 9251 | Author sequence
CTTTCCTGCGTTATCCCCTGATTCTGTGGATAACCGTATTACCGCCTTTGAGTGAGCTGATACCGCTCGC
CGCAGCCGAACGACCGAGCGCAGCGAGTCAGTGAGCGAGGAAGCGGAAGAGCGCCCAATACGCAAACCGC
CTCTCCCCGCGCGTTGGCCGATTCATTAATGCAGCTGGCACGACAGGTTTCCCGACTGGAAAGCGGGCAG
TGAGCGCAACGCAATTAATACGCGTACCGCTAGCCAGGAAGAGTTTGTAGAAACGCAAAAAGGCCATCCG
TCAGGATGGCCTTCTGCTTAGTTTGATGCCTGGCAGTTTATGGCGGGCGTCCTGCCCGCCACCCTCCGGG
CCGTTGCTTCACAACGTTCAAATCCGCTCCCGGCGGATTTGTCCTACTCAGGAGAGCGTTCACCGACAAA
CAACAGATAAAACGAAAGGCCCAGTCTTCCGACTGAGCCTTTCGTTTTATTTGATGCCTGGCAGTTCCCT
ACTCTCGCGTTAACGCTAGCATGGATGTTTTCCCAGTCACGACGTTGTAAAACGACGGCCAGTCTTAAGC
TCGGGCCCGCGTTAACGCTACCATGGAGCTCCAAATAATGATTTTATTTTGACTGATAGTGACCTGTTCG
TTGCAACAAATTGATAAGCAATGCTTTTTTATAATGCCAACTTTGTATAGAAAAGTTGAACGAGAAACGT
AAAATGATATAAATATCAATATATTAAATTAGATTTTGCATAAAAAACAGACTACATAATACTGTAAAAC
ACAACATATGCAGTCACTATGAATCAACTACTTAGATGGTATTAGTGACCTGTAGAATTCGAGGTCGACT
AAGTTGGCAGCATCACCCGACGCACTTTGCGCCGAATAAATACCTGTGACGGAAGATCACTTCGCAGAAT
AAATAAATCCTGGTGTCCCTGTTGATACCGGGAAGCCCTGGGCCAACTTTTGGCGAAAATGAGACGTTGA
TCGGCACGTAAGAGGTTCCAACTTTCACCATAATGAAATAAGATCACTACCGGGCGTATTTTTTGAGTTA
TCGAGATTTTCAGGAGCTAAGGAAGCTAAAATGGAGAAAAAAATCACTGGATATACCACCGTTGATATAT
CCCAATGGCATCGTAAAGAACATTTTGAGGCATTTCAGTCAGTTGCTCAATGTACCTATAACCAGACCGT
TCAGCTGGATATTACGGCCTTTTTAAAGACCGTAAAGAAAAATAAGCACAAGTTTTATCCGGCCTTTATT
CACATTCTTGCCCGCCTGATGAATGCTCATCCGGAATTCCGTATGGCAATGAAAGACGGTGAGCTGGTGA
TATGGGATAGTGTTCACCCTTGTTACACCGTTTTCCATGAGCAAACTGAAACGTTTTCATCGCTCTGGAG
TGAATACCACGACGATTTCCGGCAGTTTCTACACATATATTCGCAAGATGTGGCGTGTTACGGTGAAAAC
CTGGCCTATTTCCCTAAAGGGTTTATTGAGAATATGTTTTTCGTCTCAGCCAATCCCTGGGTGAGTTTCA
CCAGTTTTGATTTAAACGTGGCCAATATGGACAACTTCTTCGCCCCCGTTTTCACCATGGGCAAATATTA
TACGCAAGGCGACAAGGTGCTGATGCCGCTGGCGATTCAGGTTCATCATGCCGTCTGTGATGGCTTCCAT
GTCGGCAGAATGCTTAATGAATTACAACAGTACTGCGATGAGTGGCAGGGCGGGGCGTAATCGCGTGGAT
CCGGCTTACTAAAAGCCAGATAACAGTATGCGTATTTGCGCGCTGATTTTTGCGGTATAAGAATATATAC
TGATATGTATACCCGAAGTATGTCAAAAAGAGGTGTGCTATGAAGCAGCGTATTACAGTGACAGTTGACA
GCGACAGCTATCAGTTGCTCAAGGCATATATGATGTCAATATCTCCGGTCTGGTAAGCACAACCATGCAG
AATGAAGCCCGTCGTCTGCGTGCCGAACGCTGGAAAGCGGAAAATCAGGAAGGGATGGCTGAGGTCGCCC
GGTTTATTGAAATGAACGGCTCTTTTGCTGACGAGAACAGGGACTGGTGAAATGCAGTTTAAGGTTTACA
CCTATAAAAGAGAGAGCCGTTATCGTCTGTTTGTGGATGTACAGAGTGATATTATTGACACGCCCGGGCG
ACGGATGGTGATCCCCCTGGCCAGTGCACGTCTGCTGTCAGATAAAGTCTCCCGTGAACTTTACCCGGTG
GTGCATATCGGGGATGAAAGCTGGCGCATGATGACCACCGATATGGCCAGTGTGCCGGTCTCCGTTATCG
GGGAAGAAGTGGCTGATCTCAGCCACCGCGAAAATGACATCAAAAACGCCATTAACCTGATGTTCTGGGG
AATATAAATGTCAGGCTCCCTTATACACAGCCAGTCTGCAGGTCGATACAGTAGAAATTACAGAAACTTT
ATCACGTTTAGTAAGTATAGAGGCTGAAAATCCAGATGAAGCCGAACGACTTGTAAGAGAAAAGTATAAG
AGTTGTGAAATTGTTCTTGATGCAGATGATTTTCAGGACTATGACACTAGCGTATATGAATAGGTAGATG
TTTTTATTTTGTCACACAAAAAAGAGGCTCGCACCTCTTTTTCTTATTTCTTTTTATGATTTAATACGGC
ATTGAGGACAATAGCGAGTAGGCTGGATACGACGATTCCGTTTGAGAAGAACATTTGGAAGGCTGTCGGT
CGAGCTCGAATTCTACAGGTCACTAATACCATCTAAGTAGTTGATTCATAGTGACTGCATATGTTGTGTT
TTACAGTATTATGTAGTCTGTTTTTTATGCAAAATCTAATTTAATATATTGATATTTATATCATTTTACG
TTTCTCGTTCAACTTTATTATACAAAGTTGGCATTATAAAAAAGCATTGCTTATCAATTTGTTGCAACGA
ACAGGTCACTATCAGTCAAAATAAAATCATTATTTGGAGCTCCATGGTAGCGTTAACGCGGCCGCGATAT
CCCCTATAGTGAGTCGTATTACATGGTCATAGCTGTTTCCTGGCAGCTCTGGCCCGTGTCTCAAAATCTC
TGATGTTACATTGCACAAGATAAAAATATATCATCATGAACAATAAAACTGTCTGCTTACATAAACAGTA
ATACAAGGGGTGTTATGAGCCATATTCAACGGGAAACGTCGAGGCCGCGATTAAATTCCAACATGGATGC
TGATTTATATGGGTATAAATGGGCTCGCGATAATGTCGGGCAATCAGGTGCGACAATCTATCGCTTGTAT
GGGAAGCCCGATGCGCCAGAGTTGTTTCTGAAACATGGCAAAGGTAGCGTTGCCAATGATGTTACAGATG
AGATGGTCAGACTAAACTGGCTGACGGAATTTATGCCTCTTCCGACCATCAAGCATTTTATCCGTACTCC
TGATGATGCATGGTTACTCACCACTGCGATCCCCGGAAAAACAGCATTCCAGGTATTAGAAGAATATCCT
GATTCAGGTGAAAATATTGTTGATGCGCTGGCAGTGTTCCTGCGCCGGTTGCATTCGATTCCTGTTTGTA
ATTGTCCTTTTAACAGCGATCGCGTATTTCGTCTCGCTCAGGCGCAATCACGAATGAATAACGGTTTGGT
TGATGCGAGTGATTTTGATGACGAGCGTAATGGCTGGCCTGTTGAACAAGTCTGGAAAGAAATGCATAAA
CTTTTGCCATTCTCACCGGATTCAGTCGTCACTCATGGTGATTTCTCACTTGATAACCTTATTTTTGACG
AGGGGAAATTAATAGGTTGTATTGATGTTGGACGAGTCGGAATCGCAGACCGATACCAGGATCTTGCCAT
CCTATGGAACTGCCTCGGTGAGTTTTCTCCTTCATTACAGAAACGGCTTTTTCAAAAATATGGTATTGAT
AATCCTGATATGAATAAATTGCAGTTTCATTTGATGCTCGATGAGTTTTTCTAATCAGAATTGGTTAATT
GGTTGTAACACTGGCAGAGCATTACGCTGACTTGACGGGACGGCGCAAGCTCATGACCAAAATCCCTTAA
CGTGAGTTACGCGTCGTTCCACTGAGCGTCAGACCCCGTAGAAAAGATCAAAGGATCTTCTTGAGATCCT
TTTTTTCTGCGCGTAATCTGCTGCTTGCAAACAAAAAAACCACCGCTACCAGCGGTGGTTTGTTTGCCGG
ATCAAGAGCTACCAACTCTTTTTCCGAAGGTAACTGGCTTCAGCAGAGCGCAGATACCAAATACTGTCCT
TCTAGTGTAGCCGTAGTTAGGCCACCACTTCAAGAACTCTGTAGCACCGCCTACATACCTCGCTCTGCTA
ATCCTGTTACCAGTGGCTGCTGCCAGTGGCGATAAGTCGTGTCTTACCGGGTTGGACTCAAGACGATAGT
TACCGGATAAGGCGCAGCGGTCGGGCTGAACGGGGGGTTCGTGCACACAGCCCAGCTTGGAGCGAACGAC
CTACACCGAACTGAGATACCTACAGCGTGAGCATTGAGAAAGCGCCACGCTTCCCGAAGGGAGAAAGGCG
GACAGGTATCCGGTAAGCGGCAGGGTCGGAACAGGAGAGCGCACGAGGGAGCTTCCAGGGGGAAACGCCT
GGTATCTTTATAGTCCTGTCGGGTTTCGCCACCTCTGACTTGAGCGTCGATTTTTGTGATGCTCGTCAGG
GGGGCGGAGCCTATGGAAAAACGCCAGCAACGCGGCCTTTTTACGGTTCCTGGCCTTTTGCTGGCCTTTT
GCTCACATGTT
