>Addgene plasmid #19619 | pGC188 | addgene partial sequence | sequence record 25443 | 19619 with M13R
GGGAATCGCGGCCGCGTTAACGCTACCATGGAGCTCCAAATAATGATTTTATTTTGACTGATAGTGACCT
GTTCGTTGCAACAAATTGATAAGCAATGCTTTTTTATAATGCCAACTTTGTATAATAAAGTTGAACGAGA
AACGTAAAATGATATAAATATCAATATATTAAATTAGATTTTGCATAAAAAACAGACTACATAATACTGT
AAAACACAACATATGCAGTCACTATGAATCAACTACTTAGATGGTATTAGTGACCTGTAGAATTCGAGCT
CGACCGACAGCCTTCCAAATGTTCTTCTCAAACGGAATCGTCGTATCCAGCCTACTCGCTATTGTCCTCA
ATGCCGTATTAAATCATAAAAAGAAATAAGAAAAAGAGGTGCGAGCCTCTTTTTTGTGTGACAAAATAAA
AACATCTACCTATTCATATACGCTAGTGTCATAGTCCTGAAAATCATCTGCATCAAGAACAATTTCACAA
CTCTTATACTTTTCTCTTACAAGTCGTTCGGCTTCATCTGGATTTTCAGCCTCTATACTTACTAAACGTG
ATAAAGTTTCTGTAATTTCTACTGTATCGACCTGCAGACTGGCTGTGTATAAG
